Addgene plasmid #34381: KHBD00246
Depositing lab: Bart Deplancke. Depositing organization: Swiss Federal Institute of Technology (EPFL). Publication: Automated protein-DNA interaction screening of Drosophila regulatory elements. Korneel Hens, Jean-Daniel Feuz, Alina Isakova, Antonina Lagovitina, Andreas Massouras, Julien Bryois, Patrick Callaerts, Susan E. Celniker, Bart Deplancke. Nat Methods. 2011 Oct 30;8(12):1065-70. 10.1038/nmeth.1763 PubMed 22037703.
Backbone
  Vector backbone: pDONR221
  Backbone manufacturer: Invitrogen
  Backbone size w/o insert (bp): 2536
  Vector type: Gateway Donor Vector
Growth in bacteria
  Bacterial resistance: Kanamycin, 50 μg/mL
  Growth temperature: 37°C
  Growth strain: DH5alpha
  Copy number: High Copy
Gene/Insert
  Gene/Insert name: CG2711 (alt names: FBgn0000520; dwg; deformed wings)
  Species: D. melanogaster (fly)
  Insert size (bp): 1776
  Entrez Gene: dwg (a.k.a. Dmel_CG2711, CG2711, CG2714, DWG, Dmel\CG2711, EG:95B7.6, SBP, Sbp, ZW-5, ZW5, Zw-5, Zw5, l(1)3Be, l(1)zw5, ves, zw-5, zw5)
  Cloning method: Gateway Cloning
  Sequencing primers: 5′ M13F; 3′ M13R
Terms and licenses: Academic/Nonprofit Terms; Industry Terms: Not Available to Industry
Depositor comments: Please note that the ORFs in this collection were cloned open-ended (without a stop codon).
How to cite: KHBD00246 was a gift from Bart Deplancke (Addgene plasmid # 34381 ; http://n2t.net/addgene:34381 ; RRID:Addgene_34381)
