[The description below was written by a language model from this plasmid's Addgene catalogue record.]
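Description:
KHBD00246 is a Gateway entry-type clone built in the pDONR221 donor vector backbone (Invitrogen), carrying the open reading frame of the Drosophila melanogaster gene CG2711, also known as dwg (deformed wings) or Zw5. The insert is recorded as 1776 bp in a backbone of about 2.5 kb, introduced by Gateway recombination. In a pDONR221-derived clone the ORF normally ends up flanked by attL recombination sites, which allow it to be moved by an LR reaction into any compatible destination vector. The plasmid is maintained in E. coli as a high-copy construct and is selected with kanamycin. M13 forward and reverse primer sites flanking the insert are listed for sequence verification. No feature table accompanies the record, so the exact positions of the recombination sites, origin and marker are not documented here.

As a donor/entry clone, the plasmid has no promoter intended to drive expression of the insert, and the record names no tags or reporters; expression elements are supplied by whichever destination vector receives the ORF. The depositor notes that ORFs in this collection were cloned open-ended, without a stop codon, which permits in-frame C-terminal fusions after transfer as well as N-terminal ones. The clone belongs to a collection of fly ORFs associated with a study on automated screening of protein–DNA interactions at Drosophila regulatory elements. Its typical use is therefore as a shuttle source of the dwg coding sequence for building fusion-expression constructs for such interaction assays or other downstream applications.
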