>Addgene plasmid #34381 | KHBD00246 | depositor partial sequence | sequence record 40948 | KHBD00246 sequence 1776 bps
ATGATGAATAGCAAGATCGCCGAGGTAGTGGTGCTCAACTGCCGGACGTGCACGCGTGCCTGCAAGCTGC
ACAAGCCGCTGCAGGAGGAGATCGATCTGGGTTCGGAGGGCAGCACCACGCTGGCCAGCATGCTAAACTA
CTGCACGGGACTCTCGTTCGAGCCGCAAGACGGCGCCGCCATGCCGCAGCACATCTGCCTCCACTGCCTG
CAGCTGCTGGAACAGGCGTTCAACTTCAAGCGCATGGTCATCGATTCGGACGAGCTGCTCCGCCTGGGCC
TGGACGAGGCGCGCTGCTCCAGCTTTCACGAGAGTCAGACTCATAGCCCCAACCAGAGCCAGCAGCACGA
CCAGCAACAGCAGGCGTTCGACTCCACCGAGGAGTACGTCATGATCGAGATGCTCAACGAGGAGCAGGAG
AACGTCGCCAATTTGGATGAAGAACTAGCAGAGGAGGATCGTCGCATCTTCGCGATGACCGTGGATGAGG
AGGAGGAGTTTCTCACCGAGGAGGTGGATCAGGATGACGAGCTGTCGGAGGAGGAGCACCAGCTGGCACA
GTCGGGCGACCAGCAGGAGGAACACATCACTATGGAGAGCGTGCATGAGTTTCAGCCCGCCGAAGTGGAG
TATGTGACCATTAAGAATGAGTTCGAAACGATCGTCACGGAGGAGGATGAGTTCGAGGTGATGAACGACT
CCGGCGCCCACGACGCCATACTGGACTGTCAGATGATTGTGATACCCGCCGAGGGAGCCATTGACGAGGT
CATCGGCGAGGAGACCCTCGAATTGGAGGGGGATGGGCGCGAGGAGCATCTGCTGCCGGAGGCGGAGGAT
GTCTGCGAAGATGAGGACTTCCTGGAGGAGTCGCTGGACTCAGCGCCGCCGACCGCTGGCGAGGCGCTGC
CGTACGTGTGCACCGTGTGCCAGAAGGCGTTCCGCCAGCAGTGCCGTCTCAACCAGCACATGCGCTCCCA
CGTGGACGAGAAGCAATACGAGTGCGAGGAGTGTGGCAAGCGTCTGAAGCACCTACGCAACTACAAGGAA
CACATGCTGACACACACAAATGTCAAGCCGCACCAGTGCAGCATATGCGGCCGCTTCTATCGTACCACCT
CCAGTCTGGCAGTGCACAAGAGAACTCATGCGGAGAAGAAACCCTACAACTGCGATCAGTGCGGCCGCGG
ATATGCGGCGTTCGATCATCTGCGGCGCCACAAGCTCACGCACACGGGCGAGCGACCATACGCCTGCGAT
CTGTGCGACAAGGCCTACTACGATTCGTCCTCGCTGCGCCAGCACAAGATAAGCCACACCGGCAAGAAGG
CTTTCACCTGCGAGATCTGCGGCGTGGGACTGTCTCAGAAGTCGGGCTACAAGAAGCACATGATGGTCCA
CAGTGGCGTCAAGGCGCACAAGTGTGATGTTTGCGGGCATGCCTTCACCTTTACCAGCAACCTCAATGCC
CATGTTCGCCTCCATTCCGGCGAAAAGCCGTTTAAGTGCGAGGTCTGCGTTAAGGCCTTTCCCACAAAGA
AGCGACTGGCCAGTCATATGCGCGTCCACAACAAGGAGTCGCCGGTGACGGCCACCGTTGCTGTTCAGTC
CATCAATCCTCCCAGCCGACAAGCGGGCGCAGAAGGTGCGACAGGCGGAGGTGCGACAGGTGGAAGTCCG
ACCGGTGGAGGTGCGACCGGTGGATCGGCAACCAACCTTCACATAACCGAAGTTCATGAGCAGCCGGTGT
CCACCTCCAAAGTGGTGATGGTGCTG
