>Addgene plasmid #34381 | KHBD00246 | addgene partial sequence | sequence record 42103 | M13-Rev 5'-CAGGAAACAGCTATGACC-3'
TGATTTTATTTTGACTGATAGTGACCTGTTCGTTGCAACAAATTGATAAGCAATGCTTTCTTATAATGCC
AACTTTGTACAAGAAAGTTGGCAACAGCACCATCACCACTTTGGAGGTGGACACCGGCTGCTCATGAACT
TCGGTTATGTGAAGGTTGGTTGCCGATCCACCGGTCGCACCTCCACCGGTCGGACTTCCACCTGTCGCAC
CTCCGCCTGTCGCACCTTCTGCGCCCGCTTGTCGGCTGGGAGGATTGATGGACTGAACAGCAACGGTGGC
CGTCACCGGCGACTCCTTGTTGTGGACGCGCATATGACTGGCCAGTCGCTTCTTTGTGGGAAAGGCCTTA
ACGCAGACCTCGCACTTAAACGGCTTTTCGCCGGAATGGAGGCGAACATGGGCATTGAGGTTGCTGGTAA
AGGTGAAGGCATGCCCGCAAACATCACACTTGTGCGCCTTGACGCCACTGTGGACCATCATGTGCTTCTT
GTAGCCCGACTTCTGAGACAGTCCCACGCCGCAGATCTCGCAGGTGAAAGCCTTCTTGCCGGTGTGGCTT
ATCTTGTGCTGGCGCAGCGAGGACGAATCGTAGTAGGCCTTGTCGCACAGATCGCAGGCGTATGGTCGC
